Addgene plasmid #78679: 36INS-pTet_EB
Purpose: Insulated MoClo promoter for E. coli. 36nt DNA spacer empirically selected. Modified from BBa_R0040. [E:36INS-pTet:B]
Depositing lab: Douglas Densmore. Depositing organization: Boston University Main Campus. Publication: Reducing DNA context dependence in bacterial promoters. Carr SB, Beal J, Densmore DM. PLoS One. 2017 Apr 19;12(4):e0176013. doi: 10.1371/journal.pone.0176013. eCollection 2017. PubMed 28422998.
Backbone
  Vector backbone: DVA
  Backbone size w/o insert (bp): 2023
  Total vector size (bp): 2113
  Vector type: Synthetic Biology
Growth in bacteria
  Bacterial resistance: Ampicillin, 100 μg/mL
  Growth temperature: 37°C
  Growth strain: DH5alpha
  Copy number: High Copy
Gene/Insert
  Gene/Insert name: Insulated pTet Promoter (alt name: 36INS-pTet_EB)
  Species: Synthetic
  Insert size (bp): 90
  Cloning method: Restriction Enzyme; 5′ cloning site BbsI (destroyed during cloning); 3′ cloning site BbsI (destroyed during cloning)
  Sequencing primers: 5′ TGCCACCTGACGTCTAAGAA; 3′ ATTACCGCCTTTGAGTGAGC
Terms and licenses: Academic/Nonprofit Terms; Industry Terms: Not Available to Industry
How to cite: 36INS-pTet_EB was a gift from Douglas Densmore (Addgene plasmid # 78679 ; http://n2t.net/addgene:78679 ; RRID:Addgene_78679)
