[The description below was written by a language model from this plasmid's Addgene catalogue record and pLannotate feature annotations shown in this document.]
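Description:
36INS-pTet_EB is a small synthetic-biology part plasmid that carries an insulated version of the TetR-repressible pTet promoter for use in E. coli within the MoClo (modular Golden Gate) assembly system. It is built on the DVA destination backbone. The plasmid is propagated in standard E. coli cloning strains from a high-copy ColE1/pUC-type origin and selected with ampicillin through a β-lactamase gene driven by its own bla promoter. The annotated features also include a putative bacterial terminator and the BioBrick prefix and suffix flanking the part position.

The insert is a roughly 90 bp synthetic element derived from the registry promoter BBa_R0040, combined with a 36-nucleotide DNA spacer that was selected empirically. The associated work concerns reducing the DNA context dependence of bacterial promoters, so the spacer is meant to buffer promoter activity against the sequences placed next to it. The feature table identifies a tet operator within the insert. It also labels a short adjacent stretch as a fragment of a doxycycline-inducible human H1 promoter, which most likely reflects a second tetO-like sequence in the bacterial promoter rather than any mammalian element. The part was cloned through BbsI sites that were destroyed in the process. The "EB" in the name indicates that it is flanked by the MoClo E and B fusion sites, which set its position when it is assembled with downstream parts into a transcriptional unit.

The catalogue lists a total size of 2,113 bp, whereas the depositor's full sequence is 2,198 nt, and the record does not explain this difference. Typical use is as a repressible, context-insulated promoter module for building more predictable genetic circuits in E. coli.
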