Features (pLannotate 1.2.2; 8 found; start..end, strand, type, name):
     41..59      +  protein_bind   tet operator: tetO; bacterial operator O2 for the tetR and tetA genes tetracycline repressor TetR
     65..84      +  promoter       H1-2O2 promoter (fragment): doxycycline-inducible variant of the human H1 RNA promoter (Henriksen et al., 2007)
    106..126     +  misc_feature   BioBrick suffix: universal suffix for all parts
    303..891     -  rep_origin     ori: high-copy-number ColE1/pMB1/pBR322/pUC origin of replication
   1062..1922    -  CDS            AmpR: β-lactamase; bla; confers resistance to ampicillin, carbenicillin, and related antibiotics
   1923..2027    -  promoter       AmpR promoter: bla
   2117..2160    -  terminator     bacterial terminator: putative bacterial transcription terminator
   2163..2184    +  misc_feature   BioBrick prefix: BioBrick prefix for parts that do not start with "ATG"
>Addgene plasmid #78679 | 36INS-pTet_EB | depositor full sequence | sequence record 147242 | 36INS-pTet_EB sequence 2198 bps
GCTTCGGAGAGAATACATAGTAAAGAAACCTCACTGTTGTTCCCTATCAGTGATAGAGATTGACATCCCT
ATCAGTGATAGAGATACTGAGCACTACTAGAGACCTACTAGTAGCGGCCGCTGCAGGCTTCCTCGCTCAC
TGACTCGCTGCGCTCGGTCGTTCGGCTGCGGCGAGCGGTATCAGCTCACTCAAAGGCGGTAATACGGTTA
TCCACAGAATCAGGGGATAACGCAGGAAAGAACATGTGAGCAAAAGGCCAGCAAAAGGCCAGGAACCGTA
AAAAGGCCGCGTTGCTGGCGTTTTTCCACAGGCTCCGCCCCCCTGACGAGCATCACAAAAATCGACGCTC
AAGTCAGAGGTGGCGAAACCCGACAGGACTATAAAGATACCAGGCGTTTCCCCCTGGAAGCTCCCTCGTG
CGCTCTCCTGTTCCGACCCTGCCGCTTACCGGATACCTGTCCGCCTTTCTCCCTTCGGGAAGCGTGGCGC
TTTCTCATAGCTCACGCTGTAGGTATCTCAGTTCGGTGTAGGTCGTTCGCTCCAAGCTGGGCTGTGTGCA
CGAACCCCCCGTTCAGCCCGACCGCTGCGCCTTATCCGGTAACTATCGTCTTGAGTCCAACCCGGTAAGA
CACGACTTATCGCCACTGGCAGCAGCCACTGGTAACAGGATTAGCAGAGCGAGGTATGTAGGCGGTGCTA
CAGAGTTCTTGAAGTGGTGGCCTAACTACGGCTACACTAGAAGAACAGTATTTGGTATCTGCGCTCTGCT
GAAGCCAGTTACCTTCGGAAAAAGAGTTGGTAGCTCTTGATCCGGCAAACAAACCACCGCTGGTAGCGGT
GGTTTTTTTGTTTGCAAGCAGCAGATTACGCGCAGAAAAAAAGGATCTCAAGAAGATCCTTTGATCTTTT
CTACGGGGTCTGACGCTCAGTGGAACGAAAACTCACGTTAAGGGATTTTGGTCATGAGATTATCAAAAAG
GATCTTCACCTAGATCCTTTTAAATTAAAAATGAAGTTTTAAATCAATCTAAAGTATATATGAGTAAACT
TGGTCTGACAGTTACCAATGCTTAATCAGTGAGGCACCTATCTCAGCGATCTGTCTATTTCGTTCATCCA
TAGTTGCCTGACTCCCCGTCGTGTAGATAACTACGATACGGGAGGGCTTACCATCTGGCCCCAGTGCTGC
AATGATACCGCGCGACCCACGCTCACCGGCTCCAGATTTATCAGCAATAAACCAGCCAGCCGGAAGGGCC
GAGCGCAGAAGTGGTCCTGCAACTTTATCCGCCTCCATCCAGTCTATTAATTGTTGCCGGGAAGCTAGAG
TAAGTAGTTCGCCAGTTAATAGTTTGCGCAACGTTGTTGCCATTGCTACAGGCATCGTGGTGTCACGCTC
GTCGTTTGGTATGGCTTCATTCAGCTCCGGTTCCCAACGATCAAGGCGAGTTACATGATCCCCCATGTTG
TGCAAAAAAGCGGTTAGCTCCTTCGGTCCTCCGATCGTTGTCAGAAGTAAGTTGGCCGCAGTGTTATCAC
TCATGGTTATGGCAGCACTGCATAATTCTCTTACTGTCATGCCATCCGTAAGATGCTTTTCTGTGACTGG
TGAGTACTCAACCAAGTCATTCTGAGAATAGTGTATGCGGCGACCGAGTTGCTCTTGCCCGGCGTCAATA
CGGGATAATACCGCGCCACATAGCAGAACTTTAAAAGTGCTCATCATTGGAAAACGTTCTTCGGGGCGAA
AACTCTCAAGGATCTTACCGCTGTTGAGATCCAGTTCGATGTAACCCACTCGTGCACCCAACTGATCTTC
AGCATCTTTTACTTTCACCAGCGTTTCTGGGTGAGCAAAAACAGGAAGGCAAAATGCCGCAAAAAAGGGA
ATAAGGGCGACACGGAAATGTTGAATACTCATACTCTTCCTTTTTCAATATTATTGAAGCATTTATCAGG
GTTATTGTCTCATGAGCGGATACATATTTGAATGTATTTAGAAAAATAAACAAATAGGGGTTCCGCGCAC
ATTTCCCCGAAAAGTGCCACCTGACGTCTAAGAAACCATTATTATCATGACATTAACCTATAAAAATAGG
CGTATCACGAGGCAGAATTTCAGATAAAAAAAATCCTTAGCTTTCGCTAAGGATGATTTCTGGAATTCGC
GGCCGCTTCTAGAGACTAGTGGGTCTCA
