>Addgene plasmid #78679 | 36INS-pTet_EB | addgene partial sequence | sequence record 155961 | MoCloR 5'-gccacctgacgtctaagaaacc-3'
AATAGGCGTATCACGAGGCAGAATTTCAGATAAAAAAAATCCTTAGCTTTCGCTAAGGATGATTTCTGGA
ATTCGCGGCCGCTTCTAGAGACTAGTGGGTCTCAGCTTCGGAGAGAATACATAGTAAAGAAACCTCACTG
TTGTTCCCTATCAGTGATAGAGATTGACATCCCTATCAGTGATAGAGATACTGAGCACTACTAGAGACCT
ACTAGTAGCGGCCGCTGCAGGCTTCCTCGCTCACTGACTCGCTGCGCTCGGTCGTTCGGCTGCGGCGAGC
GGTATCAGCTCACTCAAAGGCGGTAATACGGTTATCCACAGAATCAGGGGATAACGCAGGAAAGAACATG
TGAGCAAAAGGCCAGCAAAAGGCCAGGAACCGTAAAAAGGCCGCGTTGCTGGCGTTTTTCCACAGGCTCC
GCCCCCCTGACGAGCATCACAAAAATCGACGCTCAAGTCAGAGGTGGCGAAACCCGACAGGACTATAAAG
ATACCAGGCGTTTCCCCCTGGAAGCTCCCTCGTGCGCTCTCCTGTTCCGACCCTGCCGCTTACCGGATAC
CTGTCCGCCTTTCTCCCTTCGGGAAGCGTGGCGCTTTCTCATAGCTCACGCTGTAGGTATCTCAGTTCGG
TGTAGGTCGTTCGCTCCAAGCTGGGCTGTGTGCACGAACCCCCCGTTCAGCCCGACCGCTGCGCCTTATC
CGGTAACTATCGTCTTGAGTCCAACCCGGTAAGACACGACTTATCGCCACTGGCAGCAGCCACTGGTAAC
AGGATTAGCAGAGCGAGGTATGTAGGCGGTGCTACAGAGTTCTTGA
